>Addgene plasmid #18434 | T4 Lysozyme S90C Q122C WT* | addgene partial sequence | sequence record 24220 | 3primeUP
CTANTGAAAAAGCCCGCTCATTAGGCGGGCTCAGATCTGCTCATGNTTTGACAGCTTATCATCGATAAGC
TTCGGCAATAAATTCTTGATATGTTTTCATATGTTTCCTTTAAATATTTTAATTAGTAATTGTCTATTCA
AGTAATTGTGAATATACTATCACAATTCCAAGAGAAAGTAAACAGCTTTATAGATTTTTATACGCGTCCC
AAGTGCCAGTTCTAAACGTTGTAATGACTCGTTTTGCGCGATTAGGTGTTTGATTATACCATCTACTTTT
AGCTAAGTTAACTGCTGCTTCATCCCAGCGTTTTTGACAAAGCATACGTAAAGAGTTAGTAAATCCTGCC
ACACCGGTTTCTCCCATTTGGAAAACCATATTAATCAATGCAGCGCGACGAACCGCATCAAGACAATCAT
AAACCGGTTTTAATTTAGCATTTCTCAGAATTCCGCGAACAGCAGCATCAACATCCTGATTAAAGAGTTT
TTCAGCCTCATCTTTTGTAATTACACCATTAGTATTACGCCCAATAGCTTTATCTAATTCAGATTTAGCA
GCATTAAGTGATGGACTTTTTGTAAGCAAATGACCGATGCCAATAGTGTAATAGCCTTCTGTGTCTTTAT
AGATTTTAAGTCTAAGACCTTCATCTATACGTAACATTTCAAATATATTCATAATACCTCCTAAGCATCG
ATGGATCCTGTTTCCTGTGTGAATTGTTATCCGCTCACAATTCCACACATTATACGAGCCGATGATANTG
TCACAGGGGAGGGGAGTAGCTCATCGATGTGATCGTATCAGGTCTAGCTGTTCC
