[The description below was written by a language model from this plasmid's Addgene catalogue record.]
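Description:
T4 Lysozyme S90C Q122C WT* is a bacterial expression plasmid built on the pHS1403 backbone (about 5 kb without insert). It carries a mutant form of the bacteriophage T4 lysozyme gene (gene e). It is maintained as a high-copy plasmid in E. coli under ampicillin selection. The record does not name the origin of replication or the promoter that drives expression, and no feature table is available to confirm them.

The insert is roughly 600 bp and was cloned as a BamHI–HindIII fragment, with both sites preserved. According to the depositor's notes, the BamHI site lies 27 bp from the start codon and the HindIII site 115 bp from the stop codon, so the fragment includes short flanking untranslated regions around the coding sequence. No affinity tags or fusion partners are listed. The coding sequence carries two engineered cysteine substitutions, S90C and Q122C, in the "WT*" background. In the T4 lysozyme literature this designation generally refers to the cysteine-free pseudo-wild-type protein, in which the native cysteines have been replaced, although the record itself does not define the term. In such a background the two introduced cysteines would be the only thiols in the protein.

The record does not give a purpose. Paired cysteine variants of this kind are typically used to produce recombinant lysozyme for studies of protein structure, stability and folding, for example through engineered disulfide bonds or site-specific thiol labelling.
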