Addgene plasmid #18434: T4 Lysozyme S90C Q122C WT*
Depositing lab: Brian Matthews. Depositing organization: University of Oregon.
Backbone
  Vector backbone: pHS1403
  Backbone size w/o insert (bp): 5000
  Vector type: Bacterial Expression
Growth in bacteria
  Bacterial resistance: Ampicillin, 100 μg/mL
  Growth temperature: 37°C
  Growth strain: DH5alpha
  Copy number: High Copy
Gene/Insert
  Gene/Insert name: T4 Lysozyme (alt name: B08CC)
  Species: Bacteriophage T4
  Insert size (bp): 600
  Mutation: S90C Q122C WT*
  GenBank ID: NP_049736
  Entrez Gene: e (a.k.a. T4p123)
  Cloning method: Restriction Enzyme; 5′ cloning site BamHI (not destroyed); 3′ cloning site HindIII (not destroyed)
  Sequencing primers: 5′ na; 3′ GGCGTATCACGAGGCCC
Terms and licenses: Academic/Nonprofit Terms; Industry Terms: Not Available to Industry
Depositor comments: The BamHI site is 27 bp from the ATG and the HindIII site is 115 bp from the stop.
How to cite: T4 Lysozyme S90C Q122C WT* was a gift from Brian Matthews (Addgene plasmid # 18434 ; http://n2t.net/addgene:18434 ; RRID:Addgene_18434)
